Addgene plasmid #222196: pET20b-mPTER-R204A
Purpose: Bacterial expression of mouse PTER-R204A protein
Depositing lab: Jonathan Long. Depositing organization: Stanford University. Publication: A PTER-dependent pathway of taurine metabolism linked to energy balance. Wei W, Lyu X, Markhard AL, Fu S, Mardjuki RE, Cavanagh PE, Zeng X, Rajniak J, Lu N, Xiao S, Zhao M, Moya-Garzon MD, Truong SD, Chou JC, Wat LW, Chidambaranathan-Reghupaty S, Coassolo L, Xu D, Shen F, Huang W, Ramirez CB, Jang C, Svensson KJ, Fischbach MA, Long JZ. bioRxiv [Preprint]. 2024 Mar 22:2024.03.21.586194. doi: 10.1101/2024.03.21.586194. PubMed 38562797.
Backbone
  Vector backbone: pET-20b
  Vector type: Bacterial Expression
Growth in bacteria
  Bacterial resistance: Ampicillin, 100 μg/mL
  Growth temperature: 37°C
  Growth strain: DH5alpha
  Growth instructions: E. coli BL21 should be used for protein expression.
  Copy number: High Copy
Gene/Insert
  Gene/Insert name: PTER
  Species: M. musculus (mouse)
  Insert size (bp): 1113
  Mutation: R204A
  Entrez Gene: Pter (a.k.a. Mpr56-1)
  Tag / fusion protein: Strep (N terminal on insert); 6xHis (C terminal on backbone)
  Cloning method: Restriction Enzyme; 5′ cloning site NdeI (unknown if destroyed); 3′ cloning site NotI (unknown if destroyed)
Terms and licenses: Academic/Nonprofit Terms; Industry Terms: Not Available to Industry
Depositor comments: Please visit https://doi.org/10.1101/2024.03.21.586194 for bioRxiv preprint.
How to cite: pET20b-mPTER-R204A was a gift from Jonathan Long (Addgene plasmid # 222196 ; http://n2t.net/addgene:222196 ; RRID:Addgene_222196)
