[The description below was written by a language model from this plasmid's Addgene catalogue record and pLannotate feature annotations shown in this document.]
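Description:
pET20b-mPTER-R204A is a bacterial expression plasmid built on the pET-20b backbone for producing a point mutant of mouse phosphotriesterase-related protein (PTER) in E. coli. It is propagated through a ColE1/pMB1-type origin and selected with ampicillin via the β-lactamase gene. The backbone also carries an f1 phage origin, the pBR322 bom region and a rop gene. The catalogue lists the plasmid as high copy, although rop normally moderates copy number. The plasmid is maintained in a cloning strain, and the record specifies BL21 for protein production; a host for this system must supply T7 RNA polymerase.

The payload is a mouse Pter coding sequence (about 1.1 kb insert) carrying the R204A substitution, cloned between NdeI and NotI. Transcription is driven by the T7 promoter, translation initiates from the phage T7 gene 10 ribosome binding site, and a T7 terminator closes the unit. The protein is described as carrying an N-terminal Strep tag on the insert and a C-terminal 6xHis tag from the backbone. The feature table annotates the His tag (as a fragment of a longer His motif) but not the Strep tag. A short downstream match to a T7 gene 10-derived solubility tag is probably an incidental hit to backbone sequence. The tags allow affinity purification of the recombinant mutant, presumably for biochemical comparison with wild-type PTER in work on taurine metabolism, though the record does not state the functional effect of R204A.

Two sequence records are attached. The 4,672 nt full sequence shows an uninterrupted cassette. A separate 6,010 nt sequencing result has extra material between the ribosome binding site and Pter, including an RNA-OUT element typical of IS10. This suggests an insertion sequence in that sample, and the record does not explain the discrepancy.
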