Features (pLannotate 1.2.2; 13 found; start..end, strand, type, name):
     12..440     +  rep_origin     f1 ori (sequence partly withheld): f1 bacteriophage origin of replication; arrow indicates direction of (+) strand synthesis
    493..597     +  promoter       AmpR promoter: bla
    598..1458    +  CDS            AmpR: β-lactamase; bla; confers resistance to ampicillin, carbenicillin, and related antibiotics
   1629..2217    +  rep_origin     ori: high-copy-number ColE1/pMB1/pBR322/pUC origin of replication
   2403..2542    -  misc_feature   bom: basis of mobility region from pBR322
   2644..2835    -  CDS            rop: Rop protein, which maintains plasmids at low copy number; rop
   2852..3232    +  CDS            YPB1_ECOLX: Protein predicted: Swiss-Prot protein existence level 4. From Escherichia coli.
   3344..3362    +  promoter       T7 promoter: promoter for bacteriophage T7 RNA polymerase
   3394..3416    +  RBS            RBS: efficient ribosome binding site from bacteriophage T7 gene 10 (Olins and Rangwala, 1989)
   3457..4500    +  CDS            Pter: PTER_MOUSE - Experimental evidence at protein level: Swiss-Prot protein existence level 1. From Mus musculus (Mouse).
   4516..4533    +  CDS            9xHis (fragment): 9xHis affinity tag
   4543..4592    +  CDS            SET1 (fragment): solubility-enhancement tag derived from T7 phage gene 10B
   4600..4647    +  terminator     T7 terminator: transcription terminator for bacteriophage T7 RNA polymerase
>Addgene plasmid #222196 | pET20b-mPTER-R204A | addgene full sequence | sequence record 453929 | Addgene NGS Result
TGGCGAATGGG
[124 nt withheld, positions 12-135]
C
[91 nt withheld, positions 137-227]
A
[49 nt withheld, positions 229-277]
CCTTTGACGTTGGAGTCCACGTTCTTT
[37 nt withheld, positions 305-341]
ACCCTATCTCGGTCTATTCTTTTGATTTATAAGGGATTTTGCCGATTTCGGCCTATTGGTTAAAAAATGA
GCTGATTTAACAAAAATTTAACGCGAATTTTAACAAAATATTAACGCTTACAATTTAGGTGGCACTTTTC
GGGGAAATGTGCGCGGAACCCCTATTTGTTTATTTTTCTAAATACATTCAAATATGTATCCGCTCATGAG
ACAATAACCCTGATAAATGCTTCAATAATATTGAAAAAGGAAGAGTATGAGTATTCAACATTTCCGTGTC
GCCCTTATTCCCTTTTTTGCGGCATTTTGCCTTCCTGTTTTTGCTCACCCAGAAACGCTGGTGAAAGTAA
AAGATGCTGAAGATCAGTTGGGTGCACGAGTGGGTTACATCGAACTGGATCTCAACAGCGGTAAGATCCT
TGAGAGTTTTCGCCCCGAAGAACGTTTTCCAATGATGAGCACTTTTAAAGTTCTGCTATGTGGCGCGGTA
TTATCCCGTATTGACGCCGGGCAAGAGCAACTCGGTCGCCGCATACACTATTCTCAGAATGACTTGGTTG
AGTACTCACCAGTCACAGAAAAGCATCTTACGGATGGCATGACAGTAAGAGAATTATGCAGTGCTGCCAT
AACCATGAGTGATAACACTGCGGCCAACTTACTTCTGACAACGATCGGAGGACCGAAGGAGCTAACCGCT
TTTTTGCACAACATGGGGGATCATGTAACTCGCCTTGATCGTTGGGAACCGGAGCTGAATGAAGCCATAC
CAAACGACGAGCGTGACACCACGATGCCTGCAGCAATGGCAACAACGTTGCGCAAACTATTAACTGGCGA
ACTACTTACTCTAGCTTCCCGGCAACAATTAATAGACTGGATGGAGGCGGATAAAGTTGCAGGACCACTT
CTGCGCTCGGCCCTTCCGGCTGGCTGGTTTATTGCTGATAAATCTGGAGCCGGTGAGCGTGGGTCTCGCG
GTATCATTGCAGCACTGGGGCCAGATGGTAAGCCCTCCCGTATCGTAGTTATCTACACGACGGGGAGTCA
GGCAACTATGGATGAACGAAATAGACAGATCGCTGAGATAGGTGCCTCACTGATTAAGCATTGGTAACTG
TCAGACCAAGTTTACTCATATATACTTTAGATTGATTTAAAACTTCATTTTTAATTTAAAAGGATCTAGG
TGAAGATCCTTTTTGATAATCTCATGACCAAAATCCCTTAACGTGAGTTTTCGTTCCACTGAGCGTCAGA
CCCCGTAGAAAAGATCAAAGGATCTTCTTGAGATCCTTTTTTTCTGCGCGTAATCTGCTGCTTGCAAACA
AAAAAACCACCGCTACCAGCGGTGGTTTGTTTGCCGGATCAAGAGCTACCAACTCTTTTTCCGAAGGTAA
CTGGCTTCAGCAGAGCGCAGATACCAAATACTGTCCTTCTAGTGTAGCCGTAGTTAGGCCACCACTTCAA
GAACTCTGTAGCACCGCCTACATACCTCGCTCTGCTAATCCTGTTACCAGTGGCTGCTGCCAGTGGCGAT
AAGTCGTGTCTTACCGGGTTGGACTCAAGACGATAGTTACCGGATAAGGCGCAGCGGTCGGGCTGAACGG
GGGGTTCGTGCACACAGCCCAGCTTGGAGCGAACGACCTACACCGAACTGAGATACCTACAGCGTGAGCT
ATGAGAAAGCGCCACGCTTCCCGAAGGGAGAAAGGCGGACAGGTATCCGGTAAGCGGCAGGGTCGGAACA
GGAGAGCGCACGAGGGAGCTTCCAGGGGGAAACGCCTGGTATCTTTATAGTCCTGTCGGGTTTCGCCACC
TCTGACTTGAGCGTCGATTTTTGTGATGCTCGTCAGGGGGGCGGAGCCTATGGAAAAACGCCAGCAACGC
GGCCTTTTTACGGTTCCTGGCCTTTTGCTGGCCTTTTGCTCACATGTTCTTTCCTGCGTTATCCCCTGAT
TCTGTGGATAACCGTATTACCGCCTTTGAGTGAGCTGATACCGCTCGCCGCAGCCGAACGACCGAGCGCA
GCGAGTCAGTGAGCGAGGAAGCGGAAGAGCGCCTGATGCGGTATTTTCTCCTTACGCATCTGTGCGGTAT
TTCACACCGCAATGGTGCACTCTCAGTACAATCTGCTCTGATGCCGCATAGTTAAGCCAGTATACACTCC
GCTATCGCTACGTGACTGGGTCATGGCTGCGCCCCGACACCCGCCAACACCCGCTGACGCGCCCTGACGG
GCTTGTCTGCTCCCGGCATCCGCTTACAGACAAGCTGTGACCGTCTCCGGGAGCTGCATGTGTCAGAGGT
TTTCACCGTCATCACCGAAACGCGCGAGGCAGCTGCGGTAAAGCTCATCAGCGTGGTCGTGAAGCGATTC
ACAGATGTCTGCCTGTTCATCCGCGTCCAGCTCGTTGAGTTTCTCCAGAAGCGTTAATGTCTGGCTTCTG
ATAAAGCGGGCCATGTTAAGGGCGGTTTTTTCCTGTTTGGTCACTGATGCCTCCGTGTAAGGGGGATTTC
TGTTCATGGGGGTAATGATACCGATGAAACGAGAGAGGATGCTCACGATACGGGTTACTGATGATGAACA
TGCCCGGTTACTGGAACGTTGTGAGGGTAAACAACTGGCGGTATGGATGCGGCGGGACCAGAGAAAAATC
ACTCAGGGTCAATGCCAGCGCTTCGTTAATACAGATGTAGGTGTTCCACAGGGTAGCCAGCAGCATCCTG
CGATGCAGATCCGGAACATAATGGTGCAGGGCGCTGACTTCCGCGTTTCCAGACTTTACGAAACACGGAA
ACCGAAGACCATTCATGTTGTTGCTCAGGTCGCAGACGTTTTGCAGCAGCAGTCGCTTCACGTTCGCTCG
CGTATCGGTGATTCATTCTGCTAACCAGTAAGGCAACCCCGCCAGCCTAGCCGGGTCCTCAACGACAGGA
GCACGATCATGCGCACCCGTGGCCAGGACCCAACGCTGCCCGAGATCTCGATCCCGCGAAATTAATACGA
CTCACTATAGGGAGACCACAACGGTTTCCCTCTAGAAATAATTTTGTTTAACTTTAAGAAGGAGATATAC
ATATGTGGAGTCATCCTCAGTTCGAGAAAGGATCCTCGAGCCTTAGTGGCAAAGTGCAAACCGTGCTTGG
CCTTGTCGAACCTTCTCAATTAGGCCGCACTCTGACTCATGAGCATTTGACTATGACCTTTGACAGCTTT
TATTGTCCTCCGCCGCCGTGCCACGAAGTAACTAGCAAAGAGCCGATCATGATGAAGAACTTGTTCTGGA
TTCAAAAAAACCCTTATTCCCACCGCGAGAATTTGCAGTTAAATCAGGAGGTAGGGGCAATCCGTGAGGA
GCTTTTATACTTCAAAGCTAAGGGTGGTGGAGCCTTGGTAGAGAATACTACGACCGGTCTGTCTCGCGAC
GTCCATACTCTTAAGTGGTTAGCAGAACAGACCGGAGTACATATTATCGCAGGCGCGGGCTTCTACGTGG
ATGCGACACATTCGGCAGCCACGCGCGCAATGTCGGTTGAGCAGTTAACGGATGTGCTTATTAATGAAAT
CCTGCATGGTGCTGATGGAACCAGCATCAAATGCGGGGTCATCGGCGAAATCGGATGTAGCTGGCCGTTG
ACCGATTCTGAGCGTAAAATCCTTGAGGCTACAGCGCACGCGCAAGCCCAATTAGGATGTCCGGTTATTA
TCCACCCGGGCGCGAATCCCGGCGCACCGTTCCAGATTATTCGTATTTTGCAAGAAGCAGGGGCAGACAT
TAGCAAAACGGTTATGTCTCACTTAGACCGCACCATCTTCGATAAGAAAGAGCTTTTAGAGTTTGCACAG
CTGGGATGCTACCTTGAGTACGATCTTTTCGGGACAGAGTTATTGAATTACCAGTTATCCCCGGATATTG
ATATGCCCGATGACAATAAACGTATTCGCCGTGTTCACTTTCTTGTCGACGAGGGGTATGAGGACCGTAT
CTTGATGGCGCACGACATCCACACGAAGCACCGTTTGATGAAGTATGGTGGACATGGGTACTCGCATATC
TTAACAAATATCGTGCCTAAAATGTTGTTGCGTGGATTGACAGAGCGCGTGTTGGATAAAATCCTGATTG
AGAACCCAAAACAGTGGCTTACCTTCAAGGCGGCCGCACTCGAGCACCACCACCACCACCACTGAGATCC
GGCTGCTAACAAAGCCCGAAAGGAAGCTGAGTTGGCTGCTGCCACCGCTGAGCAATAACTAGCATAACCC
CTTGGGGCCTCTAAACGGGTCTTGAGGGGTTTTTTGCTGAAAGGAGGAACTATATCCGGAT
