Features (pLannotate 1.2.2; 14 found; start..end, strand, type, name):
     12..440     +  rep_origin     f1 ori (sequence partly withheld): f1 bacteriophage origin of replication; arrow indicates direction of (+) strand synthesis
    493..597     +  promoter       AmpR promoter: bla
    598..1458    +  CDS            AmpR: β-lactamase; bla; confers resistance to ampicillin, carbenicillin, and related antibiotics
   1629..2217    +  rep_origin     ori: high-copy-number ColE1/pMB1/pBR322/pUC origin of replication
   2403..2542    -  misc_feature   bom: basis of mobility region from pBR322
   2644..2835    -  CDS            rop: Rop protein, which maintains plasmids at low copy number; rop
   2852..3232    +  CDS            YPB1_ECOLX: Protein predicted: Swiss-Prot protein existence level 4. From Escherichia coli.
   3344..3362    +  promoter       T7 promoter: promoter for bacteriophage T7 RNA polymerase
   3394..3416    +  RBS            RBS: efficient ribosome binding site from bacteriophage T7 gene 10 (Olins and Rangwala, 1989)
   3538..3607    -  ncRNA          RNA-OUT: Accession: RF00240 - RNA-OUT
   4819..5838    +  CDS            Pter: PTER_MOUSE - Experimental evidence at protein level: Swiss-Prot protein existence level 1. From Mus musculus (Mouse).
   5854..5871    +  CDS            9xHis (fragment): 9xHis affinity tag
   5881..5930    +  CDS            SET1 (fragment): solubility-enhancement tag derived from T7 phage gene 10B
   5938..5985    +  terminator     T7 terminator: transcription terminator for bacteriophage T7 RNA polymerase
>Addgene plasmid #222196 | pET20b-mPTER-R204A Sequencing Result | analyzer sequence | sequence record 442840
TGGCGAATGGG
[124 nt withheld, positions 12-135]
C
[91 nt withheld, positions 137-227]
A
[49 nt withheld, positions 229-277]
CCTTTGACGTTGGAGTCCACGTTCTTT
[37 nt withheld, positions 305-341]
ACCCTATCTCGGTCTATTCTTTTGATTTATAAGGGATTTTGCCGATTTCGGCCTATTGGTTAAAAAATGA
GCTGATTTAACAAAAATTTAACGCGAATTTTAACAAAATATTAACGCTTACAATTTAGGTGGCACTTTTC
GGGGAAATGTGCGCGGAACCCCTATTTGTTTATTTTTCTAAATACATTCAAATATGTATCCGCTCATGAG
ACAATAACCCTGATAAATGCTTCAATAATATTGAAAAAGGAAGAGTATGAGTATTCAACATTTCCGTGTC
GCCCTTATTCCCTTTTTTGCGGCATTTTGCCTTCCTGTTTTTGCTCACCCAGAAACGCTGGTGAAAGTAA
AAGATGCTGAAGATCAGTTGGGTGCACGAGTGGGTTACATCGAACTGGATCTCAACAGCGGTAAGATCCT
TGAGAGTTTTCGCCCCGAAGAACGTTTTCCAATGATGAGCACTTTTAAAGTTCTGCTATGTGGCGCGGTA
TTATCCCGTATTGACGCCGGGCAAGAGCAACTCGGTCGCCGCATACACTATTCTCAGAATGACTTGGTTG
AGTACTCACCAGTCACAGAAAAGCATCTTACGGATGGCATGACAGTAAGAGAATTATGCAGTGCTGCCAT
AACCATGAGTGATAACACTGCGGCCAACTTACTTCTGACAACGATCGGAGGACCGAAGGAGCTAACCGCT
TTTTTGCACAACATGGGGGATCATGTAACTCGCCTTGATCGTTGGGAACCGGAGCTGAATGAAGCCATAC
CAAACGACGAGCGTGACACCACGATGCCTGCAGCAATGGCAACAACGTTGCGCAAACTATTAACTGGCGA
ACTACTTACTCTAGCTTCCCGGCAACAATTAATAGACTGGATGGAGGCGGATAAAGTTGCAGGACCACTT
CTGCGCTCGGCCCTTCCGGCTGGCTGGTTTATTGCTGATAAATCTGGAGCCGGTGAGCGTGGGTCTCGCG
GTATCATTGCAGCACTGGGGCCAGATGGTAAGCCCTCCCGTATCGTAGTTATCTACACGACGGGGAGTCA
GGCAACTATGGATGAACGAAATAGACAGATCGCTGAGATAGGTGCCTCACTGATTAAGCATTGGTAACTG
TCAGACCAAGTTTACTCATATATACTTTAGATTGATTTAAAACTTCATTTTTAATTTAAAAGGATCTAGG
TGAAGATCCTTTTTGATAATCTCATGACCAAAATCCCTTAACGTGAGTTTTCGTTCCACTGAGCGTCAGA
CCCCGTAGAAAAGATCAAAGGATCTTCTTGAGATCCTTTTTTTCTGCGCGTAATCTGCTGCTTGCAAACA
AAAAAACCACCGCTACCAGCGGTGGTTTGTTTGCCGGATCAAGAGCTACCAACTCTTTTTCCGAAGGTAA
CTGGCTTCAGCAGAGCGCAGATACCAAATACTGTCCTTCTAGTGTAGCCGTAGTTAGGCCACCACTTCAA
GAACTCTGTAGCACCGCCTACATACCTCGCTCTGCTAATCCTGTTACCAGTGGCTGCTGCCAGTGGCGAT
AAGTCGTGTCTTACCGGGTTGGACTCAAGACGATAGTTACCGGATAAGGCGCAGCGGTCGGGCTGAACGG
GGGGTTCGTGCACACAGCCCAGCTTGGAGCGAACGACCTACACCGAACTGAGATACCTACAGCGTGAGCT
ATGAGAAAGCGCCACGCTTCCCGAAGGGAGAAAGGCGGACAGGTATCCGGTAAGCGGCAGGGTCGGAACA
GGAGAGCGCACGAGGGAGCTTCCAGGGGGAAACGCCTGGTATCTTTATAGTCCTGTCGGGTTTCGCCACC
TCTGACTTGAGCGTCGATTTTTGTGATGCTCGTCAGGGGGGCGGAGCCTATGGAAAAACGCCAGCAACGC
GGCCTTTTTACGGTTCCTGGCCTTTTGCTGGCCTTTTGCTCACATGTTCTTTCCTGCGTTATCCCCTGAT
TCTGTGGATAACCGTATTACCGCCTTTGAGTGAGCTGATACCGCTCGCCGCAGCCGAACGACCGAGCGCA
GCGAGTCAGTGAGCGAGGAAGCGGAAGAGCGCCTGATGCGGTATTTTCTCCTTACGCATCTGTGCGGTAT
TTCACACCGCAATGGTGCACTCTCAGTACAATCTGCTCTGATGCCGCATAGTTAAGCCAGTATACACTCC
GCTATCGCTACGTGACTGGGTCATGGCTGCGCCCCGACACCCGCCAACACCCGCTGACGCGCCCTGACGG
GCTTGTCTGCTCCCGGCATCCGCTTACAGACAAGCTGTGACCGTCTCCGGGAGCTGCATGTGTCAGAGGT
TTTCACCGTCATCACCGAAACGCGCGAGGCAGCTGCGGTAAAGCTCATCAGCGTGGTCGTGAAGCGATTC
ACAGATGTCTGCCTGTTCATCCGCGTCCAGCTCGTTGAGTTTCTCCAGAAGCGTTAATGTCTGGCTTCTG
ATAAAGCGGGCCATGTTAAGGGCGGTTTTTTCCTGTTTGGTCACTGATGCCTCCGTGTAAGGGGGATTTC
TGTTCATGGGGGTAATGATACCGATGAAACGAGAGAGGATGCTCACGATACGGGTTACTGATGATGAACA
TGCCCGGTTACTGGAACGTTGTGAGGGTAAACAACTGGCGGTATGGATGCGGCGGGACCAGAGAAAAATC
ACTCAGGGTCAATGCCAGCGCTTCGTTAATACAGATGTAGGTGTTCCACAGGGTAGCCAGCAGCATCCTG
CGATGCAGATCCGGAACATAATGGTGCAGGGCGCTGACTTCCGCGTTTCCAGACTTTACGAAACACGGAA
ACCGAAGACCATTCATGTTGTTGCTCAGGTCGCAGACGTTTTGCAGCAGCAGTCGCTTCACGTTCGCTCG
CGTATCGGTGATTCATTCTGCTAACCAGTAAGGCAACCCCGCCAGCCTAGCCGGGTCCTCAACGACAGGA
GCACGATCATGCGCACCCGTGGCCAGGACCCAACGCTGCCCGAGATCTCGATCCCGCGAAATTAATACGA
CTCACTATAGGGAGACCACAACGGTTTCCCTCTAGAAATAATTTTGTTTAACTTTAAGAAGGAGATATAC
ATATGTGGAGTCATCCTCAGTTCGAGAAAGGATCCTCGAGCCTTAGTGGCAAAGTGCAAACCGTGCTTGG
CCCTGATGAATCCCCTAATGATTTTGGTAAAAATCATTAAGTTAAGGTGGATACACATCTTGTCATATGA
TCAAATGGTTTCGCGAAAAATCAATAATCAGACAACAAGATGTGCGAACTCGATATTTTACACGACTCTC
TTTACCAATTCTGCCCCGAATTACACTTAAAACGACTCAACAGCTTAACGTTGGCTTGCCACGCATTACT
TGACTGTAAAACTCTCACTCTTACCGAACTTGGCCGTAACCTGCCAACCAAAGCGAGAACAAAACATAAC
ATCAAACGAATCGACCGATTGTTAGGTAATCGTCACCTCCACAAAGAGCGACTCGCTGTATACCGTTGGC
ATGCTAGCTTTATCTGTTCGGGCAATACGATGCCCATTGTACTTGTTGACTGGTCTGATATTCGTGAGCA
AAAACGACTTATGGTATTGCGAGCTTCAGTCGCACTACACGGTCGTTCTGTTACTCTTTATGAGAAAGCG
TTCCCGCTTTCAGAGCAATGTTCAAAGAAAGCTCATGACCAATTTCTAGCCGACCTTGCGAGCATTCTAC
CGAGTAACACCACACCGCTCATTGTCAGTGATGCTGGCTTTAAAGTGCCATGGTATAAATCCGTTGAGAA
GCTGGGTTGGTACTGGTTAAGTCGAGTAAGAGGAAAAGTACAATATGCAGACCTAGGAGCGGAAAACTGG
AAACCTATCAGCAACTTACATGATATGTCATCTAGTCACTCAAAGACTTTAGGCTATAAGAGGCTGACTA
AAAGCAATCCAATCTCATGCCAAATTCTATTGTATAAATCTCGCTCTAAAGGCCGAAAAAATCAGCGCTC
GACACGGACTCATTGTCACCACCCGTCACCTAAAATCTACTCAGCGTCGGCAAAGGAGCCATGGGTTCTA
GCAACTAACTTACCTGTTGAAATTCGAACACCCAAACAACTTGTTAATATCTATTCGAAGCGAATGCAGA
TTGAAGAAACCTTCCGAGACTTGAAAAGTCCTGCCTACGGACTAGGCCTACGCCATAGCCGAACGAGCAG
CTCAGAGCGTTTTGATATCATGCTGCTAATCGCCCTGATGCTTCAACTAACATGTTGGCTTGCGGGCGTT
CATGCTCAGAAACAAGGTTGGGACAAGCACTTCCAGGCTAACACAGTCAGAAATCGAAACGTACTCTCAA
CAGTTCGCTTAGGCATGGAAGTTTTGCGGCATTCTGGCTACACAATAACAAGGGAAGACTTACTCGTGGC
TGCAACCCTACTAGCTCAAAATTTATTCACACATGGTTACGCTTTGGGGAAATTATGAGGGGATCTCTCA
GTGCTTGGCCTTGTCGAACCTTCTCAATTAGGCCGCACTCTGACTCATGAGCATTTGACTATGACCTTTG
ACAGCTTTTATTGTCCTCCGCCGCCGTGCCACGAAGTAACTAGCAAAGAGCCGATCATGATGAAGAACTT
GTTCTGGATTCAAAAAAACCCTTATTCCCACCGCGAGAATTTGCAGTTAAATCAGGAGGTAGGGGCAATC
CGTGAGGAGCTTTTATACTTCAAAGCTAAGGGTGGTGGAGCCTTGGTAGAGAATACTACGACCGGTCTGT
CTCGCGACGTCCATACTCTTAAGTGGTTAGCAGAACAGACCGGAGTACATATTATCGCAGGCGCGGGCTT
CTACGTGGATGCGACACATTCGGCAGCCACGCGCGCAATGTCGGTTGAGCAGTTAACGGATGTGCTTATT
AATGAAATCCTGCATGGTGCTGATGGAACCAGCATCAAATGCGGGGTCATCGGCGAAATCGGATGTAGCT
GGCCGTTGACCGATTCTGAGCGTAAAATCCTTGAGGCTACAGCGCACGCGCAAGCCCAATTAGGATGTCC
GGTTATTATCCACCCGGGCGCGAATCCCGGCGCACCGTTCCAGATTATTCGTATTTTGCAAGAAGCAGGG
GCAGACATTAGCAAAACGGTTATGTCTCACTTAGACCGCACCATCTTCGATAAGAAAGAGCTTTTAGAGT
TTGCACAGCTGGGATGCTACCTTGAGTACGATCTTTTCGGGACAGAGTTATTGAATTACCAGTTATCCCC
GGATATTGATATGCCCGATGACAATAAACGTATTCGCCGTGTTCACTTTCTTGTCGACGAGGGGTATGAG
GACCGTATCTTGATGGCGCACGACATCCACACGAAGCACCGTTTGATGAAGTATGGTGGACATGGGTACT
CGCATATCTTAACAAATATCGTGCCTAAAATGTTGTTGCGTGGATTGACAGAGCGCGTGTTGGATAAAAT
CCTGATTGAGAACCCAAAACAGTGGCTTACCTTCAAGGCGGCCGCACTCGAGCACCACCACCACCACCAC
TGAGATCCGGCTGCTAACAAAGCCCGAAAGGAAGCTGAGTTGGCTGCTGCCACCGCTGAGCAATAACTAG
CATAACCCCTTGGGGCCTCTAAACGGGTCTTGAGGGGTTTTTTGCTGAAAGGAGGAACTATATCCGGAT
